>Addgene plasmid #178238 | pLKO_C.HA.NWS_mCherry-NLS | addgene full sequence | sequence record 352837 | Addgene NGS Result
CTCTGGCTAACTAGGGAACCCACTGCTTAAGCCTCAATAAAGCTTGCCTTGAGTGCTTCAAGTAGTGTGT
GCCCGTCTGTTGTGTGACTCTGGTAACTAGAGATCCCTCAGACCCTTTTAGTCAGTGTGGAAAATCTCTA
GCAGTAGTAGTTCATGTCATCTTATTATTCAGTATTTATAACTTGCAAAGAAATGAATATCAGAGAGTGA
GAGGAACTTGTTTATTGCAGCTTATAATGGTTACAAATAAAGCAATAGCATCACAAATTTCACAAATAAA
GCATTTTTTTCACTGCATTCTAGTTGTGGTTTGTCCAAACTCATCAATGTATCTTATCATGTCTGGCTCT
AGCTATCCCGCCCCTAACTCCGCCCATCCCGCCCCTAACTCCGCCCAGTTCCGCCCATTCTCCGCCCCAT
GGCTGACTAATTTTTTTTATTTATGCAGAGGCCGAGGCCGCCTCGGCCTCTGAGCTATTCCAGAAGTAGT
GAGGAGGCTTTTTTGGAGGCCTAGGGACGTACCCAATTCGCCCTATAGTGAGTCGTATTACGCGCGCTCA
CTGGCCGTCGTTTTACAACGTCGTGACTGGGAAAACCCTGGCGTTACCCAACTTAATCGCCTTGCAGCAC
ATCCCCCTTTCGCCAGCTGGCGTAATAGCGAAGAGGCCCGCACCGATCGCCCTTCCCAACAGTTGCGCAG
CCTGAATGGCGAATGGG
[124 nt withheld, positions 718-841]
C
[91 nt withheld, positions 843-933]
A
[49 nt withheld, positions 935-983]
CCTTTGACGTTGGAGTCCACGTTCTTT
[37 nt withheld, positions 1011-1047]
ACCCTATCTCGGTCTATTCTTTTGATTTATAAGGGATTTTGCCGATTTCGGCCTATTGGTTAAAAAATGA
GCTGATTTAACAAAAATTTAACGCGAATTTTAACAAAATATTAACGCTTACAATTTAGGTGGCACTTTTC
GGGGAAATGTGCGCGGAACCCCTATTTGTTTATTTTTCTAAATACATTCAAATATGTATCCGCTCATGAG
ACAATAACCCTGATAAATGCTTCAATAATATTGAAAAAGGAAGAGTATGAGTATTCAACATTTCCGTGTC
GCCCTTATTCCCTTTTTTGCGGCATTTTGCCTTCCTGTTTTTGCTCACCCAGAAACGCTGGTGAAAGTAA
AAGATGCTGAAGATCAGTTGGGTGCACGAGTGGGTTACATCGAACTGGATCTCAACAGCGGTAAGATCCT
TGAGAGTTTTCGCCCCGAAGAACGTTTTCCAATGATGAGCACTTTTAAAGTTCTGCTATGTGGCGCGGTA
TTATCCCGTATTGACGCCGGGCAAGAGCAACTCGGTCGCCGCATACACTATTCTCAGAATGACTTGGTTG
AGTACTCACCAGTCACAGAAAAGCATCTTACGGATGGCATGACAGTAAGAGAATTATGCAGTGCTGCCAT
AACCATGAGTGATAACACTGCGGCCAACTTACTTCTGACAACGATCGGAGGACCGAAGGAGCTAACCGCT
TTTTTGCACAACATGGGGGATCATGTAACTCGCCTTGATCGTTGGGAACCGGAGCTGAATGAAGCCATAC
CAAACGACGAGCGTGACACCACGATGCCTGTAGCAATGGCAACAACGTTGCGCAAACTATTAACTGGCGA
ACTACTTACTCTAGCTTCCCGGCAACAATTAATAGACTGGATGGAGGCGGATAAAGTTGCAGGACCACTT
CTGCGCTCGGCCCTTCCGGCTGGCTGGTTTATTGCTGATAAATCTGGAGCCGGTGAGCGTGGGTCTCGCG
GTATCATTGCAGCACTGGGGCCAGATGGTAAGCCCTCCCGTATCGTAGTTATCTACACGACGGGGAGTCA
GGCAACTATGGATGAACGAAATAGACAGATCGCTGAGATAGGTGCCTCACTGATTAAGCATTGGTAACTG
TCAGACCAAGTTTACTCATATATACTTTAGATTGATTTAAAACTTCATTTTTAATTTAAAAGGATCTAGG
TGAAGATCCTTTTTGATAATCTCATGACCAAAATCCCTTAACGTGAGTTTTCGTTCCACTGAGCGTCAGA
CCCCGTAGAAAAGATCAAAGGATCTTCTTGAGATCCTTTTTTTCTGCGCGTAATCTGCTGCTTGCAAACA
AAAAAACCACCGCTACCAGCGGTGGTTTGTTTGCCGGATCAAGAGCTACCAACTCTTTTTCCGAAGGTAA
CTGGCTTCAGCAGAGCGCAGATACCAAATACTGTTCTTCTAGTGTAGCCGTAGTTAGGCCACCACTTCAA
GAACTCTGTAGCACCGCCTACATACCTCGCTCTGCTAATCCTGTTACCAGTGGCTGCTGCCAGTGGCGAT
AAGTCGTGTCTTACCGGGTTGGACTCAAGACGATAGTTACCGGATAAGGCGCAGCGGTCGGGCTGAACGG
GGGGTTCGTGCACACAGCCCAGCTTGGAGCGAACGACCTACACCGAACTGAGATACCTACAGCGTGAGCT
ATGAGAAAGCGCCACGCTTCCCGAAGGGAGAAAGGCGGACAGGTATCCGGTAAGCGGCAGGGTCGGAACA
GGAGAGCGCACGAGGGAGCTTCCAGGGGGAAACGCCTGGTATCTTTATAGTCCTGTCGGGTTTCGCCACC
TCTGACTTGAGCGTCGATTTTTGTGATGCTCGTCAGGGGGGCGGAGCCTATGGAAAAACGCCAGCAACGC
GGCCTTTTTACGGTTCCTGGCCTTTTGCTGGCCTTTTGCTCACATGTTCTTTCCTGCGTTATCCCCTGAT
TCTGTGGATAACCGTATTACCGCCTTTGAGTGAGCTGATACCGCTCGCCGCAGCCGAACGACCGAGCGCA
GCGAGTCAGTGAGCGAGGAAGCGGAAGAGCGCCCAATACGCAAACCGCCTCTCCCCGCGCGTTGGCCGAT
TCATTAATGCAGCTGGCACGACAGGTTTCCCGACTGGAAAGCGGGCAGTGAGCGCAACGCAATTAATGTG
AGTTAGCTCACTCATTAGGCACCCCAGGCTTTACACTTTATGCTTCCGGCTCGTATGTTGTGTGGAATTG
TGAGCGGATAACAATTTCACACAGGAAACAGCTATGACCATGATTACGCCAAGCGCGCAATTAACCCTCA
CTAAAGGGAACAAAAGCTGGAGCTGCAAGCTTAATGTAGTCTTATGCAATACTCTTGTAGTCTTGCAACA
TGGTAACGATGAGTTAGCAACATGCCTTACAAGGAGAGAAAAAGCACCGTGCATGGCGATTGGTGGAAGT
AAGGTGGTACGATCGTGCCTTATTAGGAAGGCAACAGACGGGTCTGACATGGATTGGACGAACCACTGAA
TTGCCGCATTGCAGAGATATTGTATTTAAGTGCCTAGCTCGATACATAAACGGGTCTCTCTGGTTAGACC
AGATCTGAGCCTGGGAGCTCTCTGGCTAACTAGGGAACCCACTGCTTAAGCCTCAATAAAGCTTGCCTTG
AGTGCTTCAAGTAGTGTGTGCCCGTCTGTTGTGTGACTCTGGTAACTAGAGATCCCTCAGACCCTTTTAG
TCAGTGTGGAAAATCTCTAGCAGTGGCGCCCGAACAGGGACTTGAAAGCGAAAGGGAAACCAGAGGAGCT
CTCTCGACGCAGGACTCGGCTTGCTGAAGCGCGCACGGCAAGAGGCGAGGGGCGGCGACTGGTGAGTACG
CCAAAAATTTTGACTAGCGGAGGCTAGAAGGAGAGAGATGGGTGCGAGAGCGTCAGTATTAAGCGGGGGA
GAATTAGATCGCGATGGGAAAAAATTCGGTTAAGGCCAGGGGGAAAGAAAAAATATAAATTAAAACATAT
AGTATGGGCAAGCAGGGAGCTAGAACGATTCGCAGTTAATCCTGGCCTGTTAGAAACATCAGAAGGCTGT
AGACAAATACTGGGACAGCTACAACCATCCCTTCAGACAGGATCAGAAGAACTTAGATCATTATATAATA
CAGTAGCAACCCTCTATTGTGTGCATCAAAGGATAGAGATAAAAGACACCAAGGAAGCTTTAGACAAGAT
AGAGGAAGAGCAAAACAAAAGTAAGACCACCGCACAGCAAGCGGCCGCTGATCTTCAGACCTGGAGGAGG
AGATATGAGGGACAATTGGAGAAGTGAATTATATAAATATAAAGTAGTAAAAATTGAACCATTAGGAGTA
GCACCCACCAAGGCAAAGAGAAGAGTGGTGCAGAGAGAAAAAAGAGCAGTGGGAATAGGAGCTTTGTTCC
TTGGGTTCTTGGGAGCAGCAGGAAGCACTATGGGCGCAGCGTCAATGACGCTGACGGTACAGGCCAGACA
ATTATTGTCTGGTATAGTGCAGCAGCAGAACAATTTGCTGAGGGCTATTGAGGCGCAACAGCATCTGTTG
CAACTCACAGTCTGGGGCATCAAGCAGCTCCAGGCAAGAATCCTGGCTGTGGAAAGATACCTAAAGGATC
AACAGCTCCTGGGGATTTGGGGTTGCTCTGGAAAACTCATTTGCACCACTGCTGTGCCTTGGAATGCTAG
TTGGAGTAATAAATCTCTGGAACAGATTTGGAATCACACGACCTGGATGGAGTGGGACAGAGAAATTAAC
AATTACACAAGCTTAATACACTCCTTAATTGAAGAATCGCAAAACCAGCAAGAAAAGAATGAACAAGAAT
TATTGGAATTAGATAAATGGGCAAGTTTGTGGAATTGGTTTAACATAACAAATTGGCTGTGGTATATAAA
ATTATTCATAATGATAGTAGGAGGCTTGGTAGGTTTAAGAATAGTTTTTGCTGTACTTTCTATAGTGAAT
AGAGTTAGGCAGGGATATTCACCATTATCGTTTCAGACCCACCTCCCAACCCCGAGGGGACCCGACAGGC
CCGAAGGAATAGAAGAAGAAGGTGGAGAGAGAGACAGAGACAGATCCATTCGATTAGTGAACGGATCTCG
ACGGTATCGATCACGAGACTAGTATCGAGCGGCCGCCCCCTTCACCGAGGGCCTATTTCCCATGATTCCT
TCATATTTGCATATACGATACAAGGCTGTTAGAGAGATAATTGGAATTAATTTGACTGTAAACACAAAGA
TATTAGTACAAAATACGTGACGTAGAAAGTAATAATTTCTTGGGTAGTTTGCAGTTTTAAAATTATGTTT
TAAAATGGACTATCATATGCTTACCGTAACTTGAAAGTATTTCGATTTCTTGGCTTTATATATCTTGTGG
AAAGGACGAAACACCGGGTCTTCGAGAAGACCTGTTTTAGAGCTAGAAATAGCAAGTTAAAATAAGGCTA
GTCCGTTATCAACTTGAAAAAGTGGCACCGAGTCGGTGCTTTTTTTAATTCTCGACCTCGAGACAAATGG
CAGTATTCATCCACAATTTTAAAAGAAAAGGGGGGATTGGGGGGTACAGTGCAGGGGAAAGAATAGTAGA
CATAATAGCAACAGACATACAAACTAAAGAATTACAAAAACAAATTACAAAAATTCAAAATTTTCGGGTT
TATTACAGGGACAGCAGAGATCCACTTTGGCCGCGGCTCGAGGCGATAAGCTTTGCAAAGATGGATAAAG
TTTTAAACAGAGAGGAATCTTTGCAGCTAATGGACCTTCTAGGTCTTGAAAGGAGTGGGAATTGGCTCCG
GTGCCCGTCAGTGGGCAGAGCGCACATCGCCCACAGTCCCCGAGAAGTTGGGGGGAGGGGTCGGCAATTG
AACCGGTGCCTAGAGAAGGTGGCGCGGGGTAAACTGGGAAAGTGATGTCGTGTACTGGCTCCGCCTTTTT
CCCGAGGGTGGGGGAGAACCGTATATAAGTGCAGTAGTCGCCGTGAACGTTCTTTTTCGCAACGGGTTTG
CCGCCAGAACACAGGTAAGTGCCGTGTGTGGTTCCCGCGGGCCTGGCCTCTTTACGGGTTATGGCCCTTG
CGTGCCTTGAATTACTTCCACCTGGCTGCAGTACGTGATTCTTGATCCCGAGCTTCGGGTTGGAAGTGGG
TGGGAGAGTTCGAGGCCTTGCGCTTAAGGAGCCCCTTCGCCTCGTGCTTGAGTTGAGGCCTGGCCTGGGC
GCTGGGGCCGCCGCGTGCGAATCTGGTGGCACCTTCGCGCCTGTCTCGCTGCTTTCGATAAGTCTCTAGC
CATTTAAAATTTTTGATGACCTGCTGCGACGCTTTTTTTCTGGCAAGATAGTCTTGTAAATGCGGGCCAA
GATCTGCACACTGGTATTTCGGTTTTTGGGGCCGCGGGCGGCGACGGGGCCCGTGCGTCCCAGCGCACAT
GTTCGGCGAGGCGGGGCCTGCGAGCGCGGCCACCGAGAATCGGACGGGGGTAGTCTCAAGCTGGCCGGCC
TGCTCTGGTGCCTGGCCTCGCGCCGCCGTGTATCGCCCCGCCCTGGGCGGCAAGGCTGGCCCGGTCGGCA
CCAGTTGCGTGAGCGGAAAGATGGCCGCTTCCCGGCCCTGCTGCAGGGAGCTCAAAATGGAGGACGCGGC
GCTCGGGAGAGCGGGCGGGTGAGTCACCCACACAAAGGAAAAGGGCCTTTCCGTCCTCAGCCGTCGCTTC
ATGTGACTCCACGGAGTACCGGGCGCCGTCCAGGCACCTCGATTAGTTCTCGAGCTTTTGGAGTACGTCG
TCTTTAGGTTGGGGGGAGGGGTTTTATGCGATGGAGTTTCCCCACACTGAGTGGGTGGAGACTGAAGTTA
GGCCAGCTTGGCACTTGATGTAATTCTCCTTGGAATTTGCCCTTTTTGAGTTTGGATCTTGGTTCATTCT
CAAGCCTCAGACAGTGGTTCAAAGTTTTTTTCTTCCATTTCAGGTGTCGTGAGGAATTCTGCAGTCGATC
GACGGTACCGCGGGCCCGGGATCCACGGTCGCCACCATGGGCGAGGACCAGGTGGACCCCAGGCTGATCG
ACGGCAAGGGAGGAGGCGGGGGAGGGTACCCATACGATGTGCCAGATTACGCTGGAGGAGGCGGGGGAGG
GAACTGGTCCCACCCCCAATTCGAGAAAGGCATGCTGATGGTGAGCAAGGGCGAGGAGGATAACATGGCC
ATCATCAAGGAGTTCATGCGCTTCAAGGTGCACATGGAGGGCTCCGTGAACGGCCACGAGTTCGAGATCG
AGGGCGAGGGCGAGGGCCGCCCCTACGAGGGCACCCAGACCGCCAAGCTGAAGGTGACCAAGGGTGGCCC
CCTGCCCTTCGCCTGGGACATCCTGTCCCCTCAGTTCATGTACGGCTCCAAGGCCTACGTGAAGCACCCC
GCCGACATCCCCGACTACTTGAAGCTGTCCTTCCCCGAGGGCTTCAAGTGGGAGCGCGTGATGAACTTCG
AGGACGGCGGCGTGGTGACCGTGACCCAGGACTCCTCCCTGCAGGACGGCGAGTTCATCTACAAGGTGAA
GCTGCGCGGCACCAACTTCCCCTCCGACGGCCCCGTAATGCAGAAGAAGACCATGGGCTGGGAGGCCTCC
TCCGAGCGGATGTACCCCGAGGACGGCGCCCTGAAGGGCGAGATCAAGCAGAGGCTGAAGCTGAAGGACG
GCGGCCACTACGACGCTGAGGTCAAGACCACCTACAAGGCCAAGAAGCCCGTGCAGCTGCCCGGCGCCTA
CAACGTCAACATCAAGTTGGACATCACCTCCCACAACGAGGACTACACCATCGTGGAACAGTACGAACGC
GCCGAGGGCCGCCACTCCACCGGCGGCATGGACGAGCTGTACAAGAAACGGCCAGCCGAGGATATGGAGG
AAGAACAAGCCTTTAAACGATCTCGATAAAGCGGCCGCGTCGACAATCAACCTCTGGATTACAAAATTTG
TGAAAGATTGACTGGTATTCTTAACTATGTTGCTCCTTTTACGCTATGTGGATACGCTGCTTTAATGCCT
TTGTATCATGCTATTGCTTCCCGTATGGCTTTCATTTTCTCCTCCTTGTATAAATCCTGGTTGCTGTCTC
TTTATGAGGAGTTGTGGCCCGTTGTCAGGCAACGTGGCGTGGTGTGCACTGTGTTTGCTGACGCAACCCC
CACTGGTTGGGGCATTGCCACCACCTGTCAGCTCCTTTCCGGGACTTTCGCTTTCCCCCTCCCTATTGCC
ACGGCGGAACTCATCGCCGCCTGCCTTGCCCGCTGCTGGACAGGGGCTCGGCTGTTGGGCACTGACAATT
CCGTGGTGTTGTCGGGGAAGCTGACGTCCTTTCCATGGCTGCTCGCCTGTGTTGCCACCTGGATTCTGCG
CGGGACGTCCTTCTGCTACGTCCCTTCGGCCCTCAATCCAGCGGACCTTCCTTCCCGCGGCCTGCTGCCG
GCTCTGCGGCCTCTTCCGCATCTTCGCCTTCGCCCTCAGACGAGTCGGATCTCCCTTTGGGCCGCCTCCC
CGCCTGGGTACCTTTAAGACCAATGACTTACAAGGCAGCTGTAGATCTTAGCCACTTTTTAAAAGAAAAG
GGGGGACTGGAAGGGCTAATTCACTCCCAACGAAGATAAGATCTGCTTTTTGCTTGTACTGGGTCTCTCT
GGTTAGACCAGATCTGAGCCTGGGAGCT
Features (pLannotate 1.2.2; 30 found; start..end, strand, type, name):
    215..336     +  polyA_signal   SV40 poly(A) signal: SV40 polyadenylation signal
    376..511     +  rep_origin     SV40 ori: SV40 origin of replication
    532..550     -  promoter       T7 promoter: promoter for bacteriophage T7 RNA polymerase
    558..713     +  CDS            lacZα (fragment): LacZα fragment of β-galactosidase; lacZ fragment
    718..1146    +  rep_origin     f1 ori (sequence partly withheld): f1 bacteriophage origin of replication; arrow indicates direction of (+) strand synthesis
   1199..1303    +  promoter       AmpR promoter: bla
   1304..2164    +  CDS            AmpR: β-lactamase; bla; confers resistance to ampicillin, carbenicillin, and related antibiotics
   2335..2923    +  rep_origin     ori: high-copy-number ColE1/pMB1/pBR322/pUC origin of replication
   3106..3198    +  CDS            lacI (fragment): lac repressor; lacI; The lac repressor binds to the lac operator to inhibit transcription in E. coli. This inhibition can be relieved by adding lactose or isopropyl-β-D-thiogalactopyranoside (IPTG).
   3211..3232    +  protein_bind   CAP binding site: CAP binding activates transcription in the presence of cAMP. E. coli catabolite activator protein
   3247..3277    +  promoter       lac promoter: promoter for the E. coli lac operon
   3285..3301    +  protein_bind   lac operator: The lac repressor binds to the lac operator to inhibit transcription in E. coli. This inhibition can be relieved by adding lactose or isopropyl-β-D-thiogalactopyranoside (IPTG). lac repressor encoded by lacI
   3346..3364    +  promoter       T3 promoter: promoter for bacteriophage T3 RNA polymerase
   3392..3618    +  promoter       RSV promoter: Rous sarcoma virus enhancer/promoter
   3619..3799    +  LTR            5' LTR (truncated): truncated 5' long terminal repeat (LTR) from HIV-1
   3846..3971    +  misc_feature   HIV-1 Ψ: packaging signal of human immunodeficiency virus type 1
   3955..4318    +  CDS            HIV-1 gag (fragment): gag protein from human immunodeficiency virus 1; gag
   4464..4697    +  misc_feature   RRE: The Rev response element (RRE) of HIV-1 allows for Rev-dependent mRNA export from the nucleus to the cytoplasm.
   5074..5174    +  CDS            Rev (fragment): human immunodeficiency virus 1 (HIV-1) Rev protein; rev; enhances nuclear export of unspliced and incompletely spliced viral mRNAs
   5224..5464    +  promoter       U6 promoter: RNA polymerase III promoter for human U6 snRNA
   5491..5566    +  misc_RNA       gRNA scaffold: guide RNA scaffold for the Streptococcus pyogenes CRISPR/Cas9 system
   5614..5731    +  misc_feature   cPPT/CTS: central polypurine tract and central termination sequence of HIV-1
   5798..5864    +  CDS            small t antigen (fragment): SV40 (simian virus 40) small t antigen
   5871..7049    +  promoter       EF-1α promoter: strong constitutive promoter for human elongation factor EF-1α
   7066..7091    +  misc_feature   MCS (fragment): multiple cloning site
   7164..7190    +  CDS            3xHA (fragment): three tandem HA epitope tags
   7245..7952    +  CDS            mCherry: mCherry is a basic (constitutively fluorescent) red fluorescent protein published in 2004, derived from Discosoma sp.. It is reported to be a very rapidly-maturing monomer with low acid sensitivity.
   8022..8610    +  misc_feature   WPRE: woodchuck hepatitis virus posttranscriptional regulatory element
   8615..8752    +  CDS            nef (fragment): NEF_HV1LA - Experimental evidence at protein level: Swiss-Prot protein existence level 1. Extracellular Nef protein targets CD4(+) T-lymphocytes for apoptosis by interacting with CXCR4 surface receptors. From Human immunodeficiency virus type 1 group M subtype B (isolate Lai) (HIV-1).
   8738..143     +  LTR            5' LTR (truncated) (across the origin): truncated 5' long terminal repeat (LTR) from HIV-1
