[The description below was written by a language model from this plasmid's Addgene catalogue record and pLannotate feature annotations shown in this document.]
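Description:
pLKO_C.HA.NWS_mCherry-NLS is a lentiviral transfer vector on a pLKO backbone (the sequenced record is about 8.8 kb) that pairs an sgRNA expression cassette with a nuclear protein barcode (nPC) for tracking vectors and the cells that carry them. In bacteria it is maintained as a high-copy plasmid through a ColE1/pUC-type origin and selected with ampicillin via the β-lactamase gene. An f1 origin and remnants of the lac region and T7/T3 promoters are also present. The viral portion has a chimeric RSV promoter joined to a truncated HIV-1 5' LTR, which drives genomic RNA production in packaging cells. This is followed by the Ψ packaging signal with a gag fragment, the Rev response element for Rev-dependent nuclear export, a cPPT/CTS element, WPRE to boost transcript expression, and a truncated LTR at the 3' end that spans the plasmid origin. An SV40 polyadenylation signal and SV40 origin lie downstream.

Two expression units sit between the LTRs. A human U6 Pol III promoter is placed upstream of the S. pyogenes Cas9 guide RNA scaffold, providing a site into which an sgRNA spacer can be cloned. Downstream, the EF-1α promoter drives mCherry carrying an N-terminal combination of epitope tags named C.HA.NWS and a C-terminal nuclear localization signal. Only the HA tag is picked up by the automated annotation, and the other epitopes and the NLS come from the catalogue fields. The epitope combination acts as a protein-level barcode concentrated in the nucleus, so it can be read by antibody staining in tissue and linked to a given guide. According to the record, this enables spatial detection of CRISPR screens. No mammalian drug-selection marker is annotated.
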