Addgene plasmid #178238: pLKO_C.HA.NWS_mCherry-NLS
Purpose: Nuclear Protein Barcode (nPC) for vector/cell tracking. Contains U6 trRNA cassette for sgRNA cloning. Enables spatial detection of CRISPR screens.
Depositing lab: Brian Brown. Depositing organization: Icahn School of Medicine at Mount Sinai. Publication: Spatial CRISPR genomics identifies regulators of the tumor microenvironment. Dhainaut M, Rose SA, Akturk G, Wroblewska A, Nielsen SR, Park ES, Buckup M, Roudko V, Pia L, Sweeney R, Le Berichel J, Wilk CM, Bektesevic A, Lee BH, Bhardwaj N, Rahman AH, Baccarini A, Gnjatic S, Pe'er D, Merad M, Brown BD. Cell. 2022 Mar 10. pii: S0092-8674(22)00195-7. doi: 10.1016/j.cell.2022.02.015. PubMed 35290801.
Backbone
  Vector backbone: pLKO
  Backbone size w/o insert (bp): 9000
  Vector type: Lentiviral
Growth in bacteria
  Bacterial resistance: Ampicillin, 100 μg/mL
  Growth temperature: 37°C
  Growth strain: NEB Stable
  Copy number: High Copy
Gene/Insert
  Gene/Insert name: nPC Tagged mCherry-NLS
  Species: H. sapiens (human)
  Insert size (bp): 1000
  Promoter: eF1a
  Tag / fusion protein: C.HA.NWS (N terminal on insert); Nuclear Localization Signal (C terminal on insert)
  Cloning method: Restriction Enzyme; 5′ cloning site unknown (unknown if destroyed)
  Sequencing primers: 5′ cctttttgagtttggatcttggttcat
Terms and licenses: Academic/Nonprofit Terms; Industry Terms: Not Available to Industry
Depositor comments: Please visit https://www.biorxiv.org/content/10.1101/2021.07.13.451021v1 for bioRxiv preprint.
How to cite: pLKO_C.HA.NWS_mCherry-NLS was a gift from Brian Brown (Addgene plasmid # 178238 ; http://n2t.net/addgene:178238 ; RRID:Addgene_178238)
